Addgene plasmid #130952: pLY130
Purpose: Engineered sgRNA-LEB1 generator including Anderson promoter J23100 for golden gate assembly
Depositing lab: Baojun Wang. Depositing organization: University of Edinburgh. Publication: Engineered CRISPRa enables programmable eukaryote-like gene activation in bacteria. Liu Y, Wan X, Wang B. Nat Commun. 2019 Aug 26;10(1):3693. doi: 10.1038/s41467-019-11479-0. PubMed 31451697.
Backbone
  Vector backbone: pSB1K3mut
  Backbone manufacturer: Designed by: Austin Che; Mutated by: unknown
  Backbone size w/o insert (bp): 2204
  Total vector size (bp): 2470
  Vector type: Bacterial Expression, Synthetic Biology
Growth in bacteria
  Bacterial resistance: Kanamycin, 50 μg/mL
  Growth temperature: 37°C
  Growth strain: DH5alpha
  Growth instructions: Culture in the Lennox’s Luria-Bertani (LB) medium (10 g/L peptone, 5 g/L yeast extract, 5 g/L NaCl)
  Copy number: High Copy
Gene/Insert
  Gene/Insert name: sgRNA-LEB1
  gRNA/shRNA sequence: TCTGAGGTCTGGAAGAT
  Species: Synthetic
  Promoter: Anderson promoter J23100
  Cloning method: Ligation Independent Cloning
  Sequencing primers: 5′ TGCCACTTGACGTCTAAGAA; 3′ ATTACCGCCTTTGAGTGAGC
Terms and licenses: Academic/Nonprofit Terms; Industry Terms: Not Available to Industry
Depositor comments: The Top10 bacterial strain should be used for downstream applications
How to cite: pLY130 was a gift from Baojun Wang (Addgene plasmid # 130952 ; http://n2t.net/addgene:130952 ; RRID:Addgene_130952)
