[The description below was written by a language model from this plasmid's Addgene catalogue record and pLannotate feature annotations shown in this document.]
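Description:
pLY130 is a small (about 2.5 kb) high-copy bacterial plasmid built on pSB1K3mut, a mutated derivative of the BioBrick assembly vector pSB1K3. It is maintained in E. coli through a ColE1/pUC-type origin and selected with kanamycin via the aph(3')-Ia (KanR) gene. A short stretch is also annotated as an RSF origin fragment, but it is only a partial match, probably reflecting sequence similarity rather than a second functional replicon. The cargo sits between the BioBrick prefix and suffix and is insulated by flanking transcription terminators, including a his operon terminator downstream of the suffix.

The insert is a synthetic single guide RNA expression unit, sgRNA-LEB1, driven by the constitutive Anderson promoter J23100. The automated annotation labels this region as a fragment of the closely related J23119 promoter, which is expected given how similar the Anderson family members are. The guide scaffold is that of the Streptococcus pyogenes Cas9 system, but it is interrupted by two boxB hairpins, the RNA elements from phage lambda bound by the λN peptide. In such scaffold-RNA designs, the hairpins allow a λN-fused effector protein to be recruited to the DNA site targeted by a dCas9–sgRNA complex. This fits the associated work on engineered CRISPR activation for programmable, eukaryote-like gene activation in bacteria. The record describes the plasmid as an sgRNA "generator" for Golden Gate assembly, meaning it serves as a modular part or template for assembling guide expression cassettes into larger synthetic circuits. The Type IIS sites used are not listed in the feature table.
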