Features (pLannotate 1.2.2; 12 found; start..end, strand, type, name):
      1..91      +  rep_origin     RSF ori (fragment): Plasmids containing the RSF 1030 origin of replication can be propagated in E. coli cells that contain additional plasmids with compatible origins.
    110..167     -  terminator     his operon terminator: This putative transcriptin terminator from the E. coli his operon has a 2-bp deletion introduced during synthesis. Its efficiency has not been determined.
    168..188     -  misc_feature   BioBrick suffix: universal suffix for all parts
    212..231     -  misc_RNA       gRNA scaffold (fragment): guide RNA scaffold for the Streptococcus pyogenes CRISPR/Cas9 system
    232..250     -  protein_bind   boxB: λ N peptide binding site consisting of an RNA hairpin within the N-utliization (nut) site of the λ bacteriophage transcript (Tan and Frankel, 1995) λN peptide
    250..286     -  misc_RNA       gRNA scaffold (fragment): guide RNA scaffold for the Streptococcus pyogenes CRISPR/Cas9 system
    287..305     -  protein_bind   boxB: λ N peptide binding site consisting of an RNA hairpin within the N-utliization (nut) site of the λ bacteriophage transcript (Tan and Frankel, 1995) λN peptide
    353..377     -  promoter       J23119(SpeI) promoter (fragment): bacterial promoter (Registry of Standard Biological Parts BBa J23119) modified to end with an SpeI site
    455..476     -  misc_feature   BioBrick prefix: BioBrick prefix for parts that do not start with "ATG"
    479..522     +  terminator     bacterial terminator: putative bacterial transcription terminator
    749..1564    +  CDS            KanR: aminoglycoside phosphotransferase; aph(3')-Ia; confers resistance to kanamycin in bacteria or G418 (Geneticin®) in eukaryotes
   1797..2385    +  rep_origin     ori: high-copy-number ColE1/pMB1/pBR322/pUC origin of replication
>Addgene plasmid #130952 | pLY130 | addgene full sequence | sequence record 257710 | Addgene NGS Result
CTGTGGATAACCGTATTACCGCCTTTGAGTGAGCTGATACCGCTCGCCGCAGCCGAACGACCGAGCGCAG
CGAGTCAGTGAGCGAGGAAGCCTGCATAACGCGAAGTAATCTTTTCGGTTTTAAAGAAAAAGGGCAGGGT
GGTGACACCTTGCCCTTTTTTGCCGGACTGCAGCGGCCGCTACTAGTAGAAGACAAGCTACTTCAAAAAA
AGCACCGACTCGGTGCCACTTGGGCCCTTCTTCAGGGCCCAAGTTGATAACGGACTAGCCTTATTTGAAC
TTGCTAGGGCCCTTCTTCAGGGCCCTAGCTCTCAAACATCTTCCAGACCTCAGACTCTAGTAGCTAGCAC
TGTACCTAGGACTGAGCTAGCCGTCAACTCTAGTACCTTTGGTCGAAAAAAAAAGCCCGCACTGTCAGGT
GCGGGCTTTTTTCTGTGTTTCCAATTTTGTCTTCCTCTAGAAGCGGCCGCGAATTCCAGAAATCATCCTT
AGCGAAAGCTAAGGATTTTTTTTATCTGAAATTCTGCCTCGTGATACGCCTATTTTTATAGGTTAATGTC
ATGATAATAATGGTTTCTTAGACGTCAAGTGGCACTCGAGCTGATCCTTCAACTCAGCAAAAGTTCGATT
TATTCAACAAAGCCACGTTGTGTCTCAAAATCTCTGATGTTACATTGCACAAGATAAAAATATATCATCA
TGAACAATAAAACTGTCTGCTTACATAAACAGTAATACAAGGGGTGTTATGAGCCATATTCAACGGGAAA
CGTCTTGCTCCAGGCCGCGATTAAATTCCAACATGGATGCTGATTTATATGGGTATAAATGGGCTCGCGA
TAATGTCGGGCAATCAGGTGCGACAATCTATCGATTGTATGGGAAGCCCGATGCGCCAGAGTTGTTTCTG
AAACATGGCAAAGGTAGCGTTGCCAATGATGTTACAGATGAGATGGTCAGACTAAACTGGCTGACGGAAT
TTATGCCTCTTCCGACCATCAAGCATTTTATCCGTACTCCTGATGATGCATGGTTACTCACCACTGCGAT
CCCCGGGAAAACAGCATTCCAGGTATTAGAAGAATATCCTGATTCAGGTGAAAATATTGTTGATGCGCTG
GCAGTGTTCCTGCGCCGGTTGCATTCGATTCCTGTTTGTAATTGTCCTTTTAACAGCGATCGCGTATTTC
GTCTCGCTCAGGCGCAATCACGAATGAATAACGGTTTGGTTGATGCGAGTGATTTTGATGACGAGCGTAA
TGGCTGGCCTGTTGAACAAGTCTGGAAAGAAATGCATAAGCTTTTGCCATTCTCACCGGATTCAGTCGTC
ACTCATGGTGATTTCTCACTTGATAACCTTATTTTTGACGAGGGGAAATTAATAGGTTGTATTGATGTTG
GACGAGTCGGAATCGCAGACCGATACCAGGATCTTGCCATCCTATGGAACTGCCTCGGTGAGTTTTCTCC
TTCATTACAGAAACGGCTTTTTCAAAAATATGGTATTGATAATCCTGATATGAATAAATTGCAGTTTCAT
TTGATGCTCGATGAGTTTTTCTAATCAGAATTGGTTAATTGGTTGTAACACTGGCAGAGCATTACGCTGA
CTTGACGGGACTCGAGCTGTCAGACCAAGTTTACTCATATATACTTTAGATTGATTTAAAACTTCATTTT
TAATTTAAAAGGATCTAGGTGAAGATCCTTTTTGATAATCTCATGACCAAAATCCCTTAACGTGAGTTTT
CGTTCCACTGAGCGTCAGACCCCGTAGAAAAGATCAAAGGATCTTCTTGAGATCCTTTTTTTCTGCGCGT
AATCTGCTGCTTGCAAACAAAAAAACCACCGCTACCAGCGGTGGTTTGTTTGCCGGATCAAGAGCTACCA
ACTCTTTTTCCGAAGGTAACTGGCTTCAGCAGAGCGCAGATACCAAATACTGTTCTTCTAGTGTAGCCGT
AGTTAGGCCACCACTTCAAGAACTCTGTAGCACCGCCTACATACCTCGCTCTGCTAATCCTGTTACCAGT
GGCTGCTGCCAGTGGCGATAAGTCGTGTCTTACCGGGTTGGACTCAAGACGATAGTTACCGGATAAGGCG
CAGCGGTCGGGCTGAACGGGGGGTTCGTGCACACAGCCCAGCTTGGAGCGAACGACCTACACCGAACTGA
GATACCTACAGCGTGAGCTATGAGAAAGCGCCACGCTTCCCGAAGGGAGAAAGGCGGACAGGTATCCGGT
AAGCGGCAGGGTCGGAACAGGAGAGCGCACGAGGGAGCTTCCAGGGGGAAACGCCTGGTATCTTTATAGT
CCTGTCGGGTTTCGCCACCTCTGACTTGAGCGTCGATTTTTGTGATGCTCGTCAGGGGGGCGGAGCCTGT
GGAAAAACGCCAGCAACGCGGCCTTTTTACGGTTCCTGGCCTTTTGCTGGCCTTTTGCTCACATGTTCTT
TCCTGCGTTATCCCCTGATT
