>Addgene plasmid #130952 | pLY130 | depositor partial sequence | sequence record 250951 | sgRNA-LEB1
TCTGAGGTCTGGAAGATGTTTGAGAGCTAGGGCCCTGAAGAAGGGCCCTAGCAAGTTCAAATAAGGCTAG
TCCGTTATCAACTTGGGCCCTGAAGAAGGGCCCAAGTGGCACCGAGTCGGTGCTTTTTTT
